>Addgene plasmid #127457 | pTOX12 | addgene full sequence | sequence record 251147 | Addgene NGS Result
CACCACAATTCAGCAAATTGTGAACATCATCACGTTCATCTTTCCCTGGTTGCCAATGGCCCATTTTCCT
GTCAGTAACGAGAAGGTCGCGAATTCAGGCGCTTTTTAGACTGGTCGTAATGAAATTCAGCAGGATCACC
ATATGAGGAGGTAAAATAGATGTCCTACGACTACGAGAAAACCAGCCTCACCCTCTACCGGGCGGTATTC
AAGGCCAACTACGACGGCGACGTCGGTCGCTACCTGCATCCCGACAAGGAACTCGCCGAGGCTGCGGAAG
TCGCCCCGCTGCTGCATCCGACCTTCGACAGCCCCAACACCCCTGGCGTCCCCGCCCGCGCGCCGGACAT
CGTCGCCGGCCGCGACGGCCTCTACGCCCCGGACACCGGCGGCACCTCGGTGTTCGACCGCGCCGGCGTG
CTGCGCCGCGCCGACGGCGACTTCGTGATACCCGACGGCACCGACATCCCGCCGGACCTTAAGGTGAAGC
AGGACAGCTACAACAAGCGCCTGCAAGCCACCCACTACACCATCATGCCGGCCAAGCCGATGTACCGGGA
GGTCCTCATGGGCCAACTGGACAACTTCGTGCGCAACGCCATCCGCCGCCAATGGGAAAAAGCCCGCGGG
CTCTAGGGATCCGCGAATTCTCATGTTTGACAGCTTATCACTGATCAGTGAATTAATGGCGATGACGCAT
CCTCACGATAATATCCGGGTAGGCGCAATCACTTTCGTCTCTACTCCGTTACAAAGCGAGGCTGGGTATT
TCCCGGCCTTTCTGTTATCCGAAATCCACTGAAAGCACAGCGGCTGGCTGAGGAGATAAATAATAAACGA
GGGGCTGTATGCACAAAGCATCTTCTGTTGAGTTAAGAACGAGTATCGAGATGGCACATAGCCTTGCTCA
AATTGGAATCAGGTTTGTGCCAATACCAGTAGAAACAGACGAAGAAGTCGTGGGGGAATTCCACAAATTG
TTATCCGCTCACAATTCCACATGTGGAATTCCACATGTGGAATTCCCATGTCAGCCGTTAAGTGTTCCTG
TGTCACTCAAAATTGCTTTGAGAGGCTCTAAGGGCTTCTCAGTGCGTTACATCCCTGGCTTGTTGTCCAC
AACCGTTAAACCTTAAAAGCTTTAAAAGCCTTATATATTCTTTTTTTTCTTATAAAACTTAAAACCTTAG
AGGCTATTTAAGTTGCTGATTTATATTAATTTTATTGTTCAAACATGAGAGCTTAGTACGTGAAACATGA
GAGCTTAGTACGTTAGCCATGAGAGCTTAGTACGTTAGCCATGAGGGTTTAGTTCGTTAAACATGAGAGC
TTAGTACGTTAAACATGAGAGCTTAGTACGTGAAACATGAGAGCTTAGTACGTACTATCAACAGGTTGAA
CTGCTGATCTTCAGATCCTCTACGCCGGACGCATCGTGGCCGGATCCAGCCGACCAGGCTTTCCACGCCC
GCGTGCCGCTCCATGTCGTTCGCGCGGTTCTCGGAAACGCGCTGCCGCGTTTCGTGATTGTCACGCTCAA
GCCCGTAGTCCCGTTCGAGCGTCGCGCAGAGGTCAGCGAGGGCGCGGTAGGCCCGATACGGCTCATGGAT
GGTGTTTCGGGTCGGGTGAATCTTGTTGATGGCGATATGGATGTGCAGGTTGTCGGTGTCGTGATGCACG
GCACTGACGCGCTGATGCTCGGCGAAGCCAAGCCCAGCGCAGATGCGGTCCTCAATCGCGCGCAACGTCT
CCGCGTCGGGCTTCTCTCCCGCGCGGAAGCTAACCAGCAGGTGATAGGTCTTGTCGGCCTCGGAACGGGT
GTTGCCGTGCTGGGTCGCCATCACCTCGGCCATGACAGCGGGCAGGGTGTTTGCCTCGCAGTTCGTGACG
CGCACGTAACCCAGGCGCTCGGTCTTGCCTTGCTCGTCGGTGATGTACTTCACCAGCTCCGCGAAGTCGC
TCTTCTTGATGGAGCGCATGGGGACGTGCTTGGCAATCACGCGCACCCCCCGGCCGTTTTAGCGGCTAAA
AAAGTCATGGCTCTGCCCTCGGGCGGACCACGCCCATCATGACCTTGCCAAGCTCGTCCTGCTTCTCTTC
GATCTTCGCCAGCAGGGCGAGGATCGTGGCATCACCGAACCGCGCCGTGCGCGGGTCGTCGGTGAGCCAG
AGTTTCAGCAGGCCGCCCAGGCGGCCCAGGTCGCCATTGATGCGGGCCAGCTCGCGGACGTGCTCATAGT
CCACGACGCCCGTGATTTTGTAGCCCTGGCCGACGGCCAGCAGGTAGGCCGACAGGCTCATGCCGGCCGC
CGCCGCCTTTTCCTCAATCGCTCTTCGTTCGTCTGGAAGGCAGTACACCTTGATAGGTGGGCTGCCCTTC
CTGGTTGGCTTGGTTTCATCAGCCATCCGCTTGCCCTCATCTGTTACGCCGGCGGTAGCCGGCCAGCCTC
GCAGAGCAGGATTCCCGTTGAGCACCGCCAGGTGCGAATAAGGGACAGTGAAGAAGGAACACCCGCTCGC
GGGTGGGCCTACTTCACCTATCCTGCCCGGCTGACGCCGTTGGATACACCAAGGAAAGTCTACACGAACC
CTTTGGCAAAATCCTGTATATCGTGCGAAAAAGGATGGATATACCGAAAAAATCGCTATAATGACCCCGA
AGCAGGGTTATGCAGCGGAAAAGCGCTGCTTCCCTGCTGTTTTGTGGAATATCTACCGACTGGAAACAGG
CAAATGCAGGAAATTACTGAACTGAGGGGACAGGCGAGAGACGATGCCAAAGAGCTACACCGACGAGCTG
GCCGAGTGGGTTGAATCCCGCGCGGCCAAGAAGCGCCGGCGTGATGAGGCTGCGGTTGCGTTCCTGGCGG
TGAGGGCGGATGTCGAGGCGGCGTTAGCGTCCGGCTATGCGCTCGTCACCATTTGGGAGCACATGCGGGA
AACGGGGAAGGTCAAGTTCTCCTACGAGACGTTCCGCTCGCACGCCAGGCGGCACATCAAGGCCAAGCCC
GCCGATGTGCCCGCACCGCAGGCCAAGGCTGCGGAACCCGCGCCGGCACCCAAGACGCCGGAGCCACGGC
GGCCGAAGCAGGGGGGCAAGGCTGAAAAGCCGGCCCCCGCTGCGGCCCCGACCGGCTTCACCTTCAACCC
AACACCGGACAAAAAGGATCCTCTACGCCGGACGCATCGTGGCCGGCATCACCGGCGCCACAGGTGCGGT
TGCTGGCGCCTATATCGCCGACATCACCGATGGGGAAGATCGGGCTCGCCACTTCGGGCTCATGAGCGCT
TGTTTCGGCGTGGGTATGGTGGCAGGCCCCGTGGCCGGGGGACTGTTGGGCGCCATCTCCTTGCTGCCTC
GCGCGTTTCGGTGATGACGGTGAAAACCTCTGACACATGCAGCTCCCGGAGACGGTCACAGCTTGTCTGT
AAGCGGATGCCGTAAGTAAGGTAAAGGCCTCGCGGAACCCCTATTTGTTTATTTTTCTAAATACATTCAA
ATATGTATCCGCTCATGAGACAATAACCCTGATAAATGCTTCAATAATATTGAAAAAGGAGCTTATCACC
GATAAGGAGGTTTTTTAATGACGGTGCTGCACTCGGTTGACTTCTTCCCTAGCGGCAATGCCAGCGTTGC
CATTGAGCCGCGCCTGCCTCAAGCCGACTTCCCGGAGCACCACCACGACTTCCACGAGATCGTTATCGTG
GAGCACGGTACCGGCATCCACGTTTTCAACGGCCAACCGTACACGATTACGGGCGGTACCGTGTGCTTCG
TTCGTGATCACGACCGCCACTTATACGAGCACACGGACAACTTATGCTTAACCAACGTTTTATACCGTAG
CCCTGACCGCTTCCAATTCCTGGCGGGCTTAAACCAACTGTTACCGCAGGAATTAGACGGCCAATACCCT
AGCCATTGGCGTGTGAATCATTCGGTGCTGCAACAAGTTCGCCAATTAGTGGCGCAAATGGAGCAACAAG
AGGGCGAGAACGACCTGCCGAGCACGGCGAGCCGTGAAATTCTGTTCATGCAGCTGTTACTGCTGTTACG
CAAGTCGAGCCTGCAAGAAAATTTAGAGAATTCGGCGAGCCGCCTGAATCTGCTGTTAGCGTGGTTAGAA
GATCACTTCGCGGACGAAGTTAACTGGGATGCGGTTGCCGACCAGTTCAGCCTGAGCTTACGCACCCTGC
ACCGCCAACTGAAACAACAGACCGGCTTAACCCCGCAACGCTATTTAAACCGTTTACGCTTAATGAAGGC
GCGCCACTTACTGCGCCATTCGGAAGCGTCGGTGACCGATATTGCGTACCACTGTGGCTTTTCGGATAGC
AATCATTTCAGCACCCTGTTCCGTCGCGAATTCAATTGGAGCCCTCGCGACATCCGCCAAGGCCGCGACG
GTTTCTTACAGTGAAGGCCTTCTAGAGTCGACCTGCAGGCATGCACGCTTGGCTGTTTTGGCGGATGAGA
GGGTACCGCATGAGCTTCGAGCTAATCGCGCAAAAAACCCCGCTTCGGCGGGGTTTTTTCGCTGATCACG
TACGATATCTTCGAACCGGTGCACATGGTGTACAGGGCCCTAGGATAGGACGTCTTAAGGTTTAAACCAG
GTTAATTAATTTAAATGCATCCCGGGACGTCTCGAGCTCGATCGGACCGCGGCCGCTAGCACGTATACCA
AGTGTCCTGTTTTCTTGCCGCCAAGGATCTTTAGGTGGCGGTACTTGGGTCGATATCAAAGTGCATCACT
TCTTCCCGTATGCCCAACTTTGTATAGAGAGCCACTGCGGGATCGTCACCGTAATCTGCTTGCACGTAGA
TCACATAAGCACCAAGCGCGTTGGCCTCATGCTTGAGGAGATTGATGAGCGCGGTGGCAATGCCCTGCCT
CCGGTGCTCGCCGGAGACTGCGAGATCATAGATATAGATCTCACTACGCGGCTGCTCAAACTTGGGCAGA
ACGTAAGCCGCGAGAGCGCCAACAACCGCTTCTTGGTCGAAGGCAGCAAGCGCGATGAATGTCTTACTAC
GGAGCAAGTTCCCGAGGTAATCGGAGTCCGGCTGATGTTGGGAGTAGGTGGCTACGTCTCCGAACTCACG
ACCGAAAAGATCAAGAGCAGCCCGCATGGATTTGACTTGGTCAGGGCCGAGCCTACATGTGCGAATGATG
CCCATACTTGAGCCACCTAACTTTGTTTTAGGGCGACTGCCCTGCTGCGTAACATCGTTGCTGCTGCGTA
ACATATGTTTTTCCTCCTTATGTTAAGCTTACTCAGTTATTATATCATAAATATCTGTGTCAAGAATAAA
CTCCCACATGGATTCGACAGTACTGCGATGAGTGGCAGGGCGGGGCGTAATTTTTTTAAGGCAGTTATTG
TCTTCAAATTCCCGTTGCATCGATGGCCCCCGATGGTAGTGTGGGGTCTCCCCATGCGAGAGTAGGGAAC
TGCCAGGCATCAAATAAAACGAAAGGCTCAGTCGAAAGACTGGGCCTTTCGTTTTATCTGTTGTTTGTCG
GTGAACGCTCTCCTGAGTAGGACAAATCCGCCGGGAGCGGATTTGAACGTTGCGAAGCAACGGCCCGGAG
GGTGGCGGGCAGGACGCCCGCCATAAACTGCCAGGCATCAAATTAAGCAGAAGGCCATCCTGACGGATGG
CCTTTTTGCGTGGCCAGTGCCAAGCTTGCATGCCTGCAGCTGTCCGGAACTAGTCGAGGCCATGGTGGCC
TCCTGATGTCGTCAACACGGCGAAATAGTAATCACGAGGTCAGGTTCTTACCTTAAATTTTCGACGGAAA
ACCACGTAAAAAACGTCGATTTTTCAATATACAGCGTGAATTTTCAGGAAATGCGGTGAGCATCACAT
Features (pLannotate 1.2.2; 19 found; start..end, strand, type, name):
      1..119     +  promoter       rhaB promoter: promoter of the E. coli rhaBAD operon, conferring tight induction with L-rhamnose and repression with D-glucose in the presence of RhaR and RhaS (Giacalone et al., 2006)
    160..633     +  CDS            tse2: TSE2_PSEAE - Experimental evidence at protein level: Swiss-Prot protein existence level 1. Toxin secreted by the H1 type VI (H1-T6SS) secretion system into the cytoplasm of recipient cells (PubMed:20114026). Acts likely as a NAD-dependent cytotoxin towards both prokaryotic and eukaryotic cells (PubMed:26749446). From Pseudomonas aeruginosa (strain ATCC 15692 / DSM 22644 / CIP 104116 / JCM 14847 / LMG 12228 / 1C / PRS 101 / PAO1).
    696..942     +  terminator     λ tL3 terminator: transcription terminator tL3 from phage λ
    978..994     -  protein_bind   lac operator: The lac repressor binds to the lac operator to inhibit transcription in E. coli. This inhibition can be relieved by adding lactose or isopropyl-β-D-thiogalactopyranoside (IPTG). lac repressor encoded by lacI
   1029..1417    -  rep_origin     R6K γ ori: γ replication origin from E. coli plasmid R6K; requires the R6K initiator protein pi for replication
   1431..1997    -  CDS            traI (fragment): TRAI6_ECOLX - Experimental evidence at protein level: Swiss-Prot protein existence level 1. The initiation process of transfer DNA synthesis requires the interaction of at least three plasmid-specific components (TraH, I, and J) at the transfer origin resulting in the assembly of a specialised nucleoprotein complex - the relaxosome. Site- and strand-specific cleavage at the transfer origin is dependent on TraI and TraJ. From Escherichia coli.
   2035..2406    -  CDS            traJ: oriT-recognizing protein; traJ
   2439..2548    -  oriT           oriT: incP origin of transfer
   2774..3175    +  CDS            traK: TRAK4_ECOLX - Experimental evidence at protein level: Swiss-Prot protein existence level 1. From Escherichia coli.
   3166..3354    +  CDS            TcR (fragment): tetracycline efflux protein; tet; confers resistance to tetracycline
   3353..3393    +  CDS            rop (fragment): Rop protein, which maintains plasmids at low copy number; rop
   3461..3560    +  promoter       AmpR promoter: bla
   3588..4421    +  CDS            rhaS: RHAS_ECOLI - Also known as rhaC2. Experimental evidence at protein level: Swiss-Prot protein existence level 1. Activates expression of the rhaBAD and rhaT operons. From Escherichia coli (strain K12).
   4431..4460    +  misc_feature   MCS (fragment): pUC18/19 multiple cloning site
   4721..5254    -  CDS            GmR: gentamycin acetyltransferase; aacC1; confers resistance to gentamycin
   5337..5370    +  CDS            CmR (fragment): chloramphenicol acetyltransferase; cat; confers resistance to chloramphenicol
   5471..5557    +  terminator     rrnB T1 terminator: Escherichia coli rrnB; transcription terminator T1 from the E. coli rrnB gene
   5649..5676    +  terminator     rrnB T2 terminator: transcription terminator T2 from the E. coli rrnB gene
   5692..5709    -  misc_feature   MCS (fragment): pUC18/19 multiple cloning site
