[The description below was written by a language model from this plasmid's Addgene catalogue record and pLannotate feature annotations shown in this document.]
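Description:
pTOX12 is a 5,878 bp bacterial suicide vector derived, with extensive modification, from pDS132. It belongs to a suite of allelic exchange plasmids intended for scarless modification of proteobacterial genomes. It replicates from the R6K γ origin, which depends on the pi initiator protein, so it is maintained only in pir-expressing E. coli hosts and cannot persist as a free plasmid in most recipient bacteria. An incP origin of transfer, together with traJ, traK and a fragment of traI, allows it to be mobilised by conjugation from a suitable donor strain. Selection is by gentamicin, through the aacC1 acetyltransferase gene. Short fragments of tetracycline and chloramphenicol resistance genes and of rop also appear in the annotation, and these look like non-functional remnants of earlier backbones.

The payload is tse2, a Pseudomonas aeruginosa type VI secretion toxin that is cytotoxic when present in the cytoplasm. It is placed under the rhaB promoter and followed by the λ tL3 terminator. The activator gene rhaS lies directly downstream of an AmpR (bla) promoter, which presumably drives it, so the promoter can respond to L-rhamnose, while glucose represses it and keeps the toxin silent during propagation. rrnB T1 and T2 terminators and pUC-type multiple cloning site fragments mark the region where homology arms would presumably be inserted, although the record does not describe the cloning site explicitly.

In the usual allelic exchange scheme, gentamicin selects for integration of the plasmid into the chromosome by a first crossover. Rhamnose induction of Tse2 then kills cells that retain the vector, which enriches for second-crossover recombinants carrying the desired allele.
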