Addgene plasmid #127457: pTOX12
Purpose: Encodes Tse2 toxin. Gent-R
Depositing lab: Matthew Waldor. Depositing organization: Brigham and Women's Hospital. Publication: A New Suite of Allelic Exchange Vectors for the Scarless Modification of Proteobacterial Genomes. Lazarus JE, Warr AR, Kuehl CJ, Giorgio RT, Davis BM, Waldor MK. Appl Environ Microbiol. 2019 Jun 14. pii: AEM.00990-19. doi: 10.1128/AEM.00990-19. PubMed 31201277.
Backbone
  Vector backbone: pDS132
  Total vector size (bp): 5878
  Modifications to backbone: Extensive - see paper for details
  Vector type: Bacterial Expression
Growth in bacteria
  Bacterial resistance: Gentamicin, 10 μg/mL
  Growth temperature: 37°C
  Growth strain: Pir1
  Growth instructions: NEEDS 2% GLUCOSE
  Copy number: Unknown
Gene/Insert
  Gene/Insert name: tse2 toxin
  Promoter: pRha
  Cloning method: Gibson Cloning
  Sequencing primers: 5′ tcatctttccctggttgcca; 3′ tcaaacatgagaattcgcgga
Resource information
  A portion of this plasmid was derived from a plasmid made by: Swaine Chen lab
Terms and licenses: Academic/Nonprofit Terms; Industry Terms: Not Available to Industry
How to cite: pTOX12 was a gift from Matthew Waldor (Addgene plasmid # 127457 ; http://n2t.net/addgene:127457 ; RRID:Addgene_127457)
